>Addgene plasmid #244503 | R989-X60-566 | addgene full sequence | sequence record 488768 | Addgene NGS Result
TTAATACGACTCACTATAGGGGAATTGTGAGCGGATAACAATTCCCCTCTAGAAATAATTTTGTTTAACT
TTAAGAAGGAGATATACATATGAGATCCCATCACCATCACCATCACGGCAAAATCGAAGAAGGTAAACTG
GTAATCTGGATTAACGGCGATAAAGGCTATAACGGTCTCGCTGAAGTCGGTAAGAAATTCGAGAAAGATA
CCGGAATTAAAGTCACCGTTGAGCATCCGGATAAACTGGAAGAGAAATTCCCACAGGTTGCGGCAACTGG
CGATGGCCCTGACATTATCTTCTGGGCACACGACCGCTTTGGTGGCTACGCTCAATCTGGCCTGTTGGCT
GAAATCACCCCGGACAAAGCGTTCCAGGACAAGCTGTATCCGTTTACCTGGGATGCCGTACGTTACAACG
GCAAGCTGATTGCTTACCCGATCGCTGTTGAAGCGTTATCGCTGATTTATAACAAAGATCTGCTGCCGAA
CCCGCCAAAAACCTGGGAAGAGATCCCGGCGCTGGATAAAGAACTGAAAGCGAAAGGTAAGAGCGCGCTG
ATGTTCAACCTGCAAGAACCGTACTTCACCTGGCCGCTGATTGCTGCTGACGGGGGTTATGCGTTCAAGT
ATGAAAACGGCAAGTACGACATTAAAGACGTGGGCGTGGATAACGCTGGCGCGAAAGCGGGTCTGACCTT
CCTGGTTGACCTGATTAAAAACAAACACATGAATGCAGACACCGATTACTCCATCGCAGAAGCTGCCTTT
AATAAAGGCGAAACAGCGATGACCATCAACGGCCCGTGGGCATGGTCCAACATCGACACCAGCAAAGTGA
ATTATGGTGTAACGGTACTGCCGACCTTCAAGGGTCAACCATCCAAACCGTTCGTTGGCGTGCTGAGCGC
AGGTATTAACGCCGCCAGTCCGAACAAAGAGCTGGCAAAAGAGTTCCTCGAAAACTATCTGCTGACTGAT
GAAGGTCTGGAAGCGGTTAATAAAGACAAACCGCTGGGTGCCGTAGCGCTGAAGTCTTACGAGGAAGAGT
TGGCGAAAGATCCACGTATTGCCGCCACCATGGAAAACGCCCAGAAAGGTGAAATCATGCCGAACATCCC
GCAGATGTCCGCTTTCTGGTATGCCGTGCGTACTGCGGTGATCAACGCCGCCAGCGGTCGTCAGACTGTC
GATGAAGCCCTGAAAGACGCGCAGACTAATTCGGGATCTGATATCACAAGTTTGTACAAAAAAGTTGGCG
AAAACCTGTACTTCCAAGGCATGACTGAATATAAACTTGTGGTAGTTGGAGCTAGTGGCGTAGGCAAGAG
TGCCTTGACGATACAGCTAATTCAGAATCATTTTGTGGACGAATATGATCCAACAATAGAGGATTCCTAC
AGGAAGCAAGTAGTAATTGATGGAGAAACCTGTCTCTTGGATATTCTCGACACAGCAGGTCAAGAGGAGT
ACAGTGCAATGAGGGACCAGTACATGAGGACTGGGGAGGGCTTTCTTTGTGTATTTGCCATAAATAATAC
TAAATCATTTGAAGATATTCACCATTATAGAGAACAAATTAAAAGAGTTAAGGACTCTGAAGATGTACCT
ATGGTCCTAGTAGGAAATAAATGTGATTTGCCTTCTAGAACAGTAGACACAAAACAGGCTCAGGACTTAG
CAAGAAGTTATGGAATTCCTTTTATTGAAACATCAGCAAAGACAAGACAGGGTGTTGATGATGCCTTCTA
TACATTAGTTCGAGAAATTCGAAAACATAAAGAAAAGTAATCAACTTTCTTGTACAAAGTGGTGATATCG
CTAGCTAGATAGCTAGAAGCTTGCGGCCGCACAGCTGTATACACGTGCAAGCCAGCCAGAACTCGCTCCT
GAAGACCCAGAGGATCTCGAGCACCACCACCACCACCACTAATGTTAATTAAGTTGGGCGTTCCTAGGCT
GATAAAACAGAATTTGCCTGGCGGCAGTAGCGCGGTGGTCCCACCTGACCCCATGCCGAACTCAGAAGTG
AAACGCCGTAGCGCCGATGGTAGTGTGGGGTCTCCCCATGCGAGAGTAGGGAACTGCCAGGCATCAAATA
AAACGAAAGGCTCAGTCGAAAGACTGGGCCTTTCGTTTTATCTGTTGTTTGTCGGTGAACGCTCTCCTGA
GTAGGACAAATCCGCCGGGAGCGGATTTGAACGTTGCGAAGCAACGGCCCGGAGGGTGGCGGGCAGGACG
CCCGCCATAAACTGCCAGGCATCAAATTAAGCAGAAGGCCATCCTGACGGATGGCCTTTTTGCGTTTCTA
CAAACTCTTTTGTTTATTTTTCTAAATACATTCAAATATGTATCCGCTGAGCAATAACTAGCATAACCCC
TTGGGGCCTCTAAACGGGTCTTGAGGGGTTTTTTGCTGAAAGGAGGAACTATATCCGGATTGGCGAATGG
G
[124 nt withheld, positions 2452-2575]
C
[91 nt withheld, positions 2577-2667]
A
[49 nt withheld, positions 2669-2717]
CCTTTGACGTTGGAGTCCACGTTCTTT
[37 nt withheld, positions 2745-2781]
ACCCTATCTCGGTCTATTCTTTTGATTTATAAGGGATTTTGCCGATTTCGGCCTATTGGTTAAAAAATGA
GCTGATTTAACAAAAATTTAACGCGAATTTTAACAAAATATTAACGTTTACAATTTCTGGCGGCACGATG
GCATGAGATTATCAAAAAGGATCTTCACCTAGATCCTTTTAAATTAAAAATGAAGTTTTAAATCAATCTA
AAGTATATATGAGTAAACTTGGTCTGACAGTTACCAATGCTTAATCAGTGAGGCACCTATCTCAGCGATC
TGTCTATTTCGTTCATCCATAGTTGCCTGACTCCCCGTCGTGTAGATAACTACGATACGGGAGGGCTTAC
CATCTGGCCCCAGTGCTGCAATGATACCGCGAGACCCACGCTCACCGGCTCCAGATTTATCAGCAATAAA
CCAGCCAGCCGGAAGGGCCGAGCGCAGAAGTGGTCCTGCAACTTTATCCGCCTCCATCCAGTCTATTAAT
TGTTGCCGGGAAGCTAGAGTAAGTAGTTCGCCAGTTAATAGTTTGCGCAACGTTGTTGCCATTGCTACAG
GCATCGTGGTGTCACGCTCGTCGTTTGGTATGGCTTCATTCAGCTCCGGTTCCCAACGATCAAGGCGAGT
TACATGATCCCCCATGTTGTGCAAAAAAGCGGTTAGCTCCTTCGGTCCTCCGATCGTTGTCAGAAGTAAG
TTGGCCGCAGTGTTATCACTCATGGTTATGGCAGCACTGCATAATTCTCTTACTGTCATGCCATCCGTAA
GATGCTTTTCTGTGACTGGTGAGTACTCAACCAAGTCATTCTGAGAATAGTGTATGCGGCGACCGAGTTG
CTCTTGCCCGGCGTCAATACGGGATAATACCGCGCCACATAGCAGAACTTTAAAAGTGCTCATCATTGGA
AAACGTTCTTCGGGGCGAAAACTCTCAAGGATCTTACCGCTGTTGAGATCCAGTTCGATGTAACCCACTC
GTGCACCCAACTGATCTTCAGCATCTTTTACTTTCACCAGCGTTTCTGGGTGAGCAAAAACAGGAAGGCA
AAATGCCGCAAAAAAGGGAATAAGGGCGACACGGAAATGTTGAATACTCATACTCTTCCTTTTTCAATCA
TGATTGAAGCATTTATCAGGGTTATTGTCTCATGAGCGGATACATATTTGAATGTATTTAGAAAAATAAA
CAAATAGGTCATGACCAAAATCCCTTAACGTGAGTTTTCGTTCCACTGAGCGTCAGACCCCGTAGAAAAG
ATCAAAGGATCTTCTTGAGATCCTTTTTTTCTGCGCGTAATCTGCTGCTTGCAAACAAAAAAACCACCGC
TACCAGCGGTGGTTTGTTTGCCGGATCAAGAGCTACCAACTCTTTTTCCGAAGGTAACTGGCTTCAGCAG
AGCGCAGATACCAAATACTGTCCTTCTAGTGTAGCCGTAGTTAGGCCACCACTTCAAGAACTCTGTAGCA
CCGCCTACATACCTCGCTCTGCTAATCCTGTTACCAGTGGCTGCTGCCAGTGGCGATAAGTCGTGTCTTA
CCGGGTTGGACTCAAGACGATAGTTACCGGATAAGGCGCAGCGGTCGGGCTGAACGGGGGGTTCGTGCAC
ACAGCCCAGCTTGGAGCGAACGACCTACACCGAACTGAGATACCTACAGCGTGAGCTATGAGAAAGCGCC
ACGCTTCCCGAAGGGAGAAAGGCGGACAGGTATCCGGTAAGCGGCAGGGTCGGAACAGGAGAGCGCACGA
GGGAGCTTCCAGGGGGAAACGCCTGGTATCTTTATAGTCCTGTCGGGTTTCGCCACCTCTGACTTGAGCG
TCGATTTTTGTGATGCTCGTCAGGGGGGCGGAGCCTATGGAAAAACGCCAGCAACGCGGCCTTTTTACGG
TTCCTGGCCTTTTGCTGGCCTTTTGCTCACATGTTCTTTCCTGCGTTATCCCCTGATTCTGTGGATAACC
GTATTACCGCCTTTGAGTGAGCTGATACCGCTCGCCGCAGCCGAACGACCGAGCGCAGCGAGTCAGTGAG
CGAGGAAGCGGAAGAGCGCCTGATGCGGTATTTTCTCCTTACGCATCTGTGCGGTATTTCACACCGCAAT
GGTGCACTCTCAGTACAATCTGCTCTGATGCCGCATAGTTAAGCCAGTATACACTCCGCTATCGCTACGT
GACTGGGTCATGGCTGCGCCCCGACACCCGCCAACACCCGCTGACGCGCCCTGACGGGCTTGTCTGCTCC
CGGCATCCGCTTACAGACAAGCTGTGACCGTCTCCGGGAGCTGCATGTGTCAGAGGTTTTCACCGTCATC
ACCGAAACGCGCGAGGCAGCTGCGGTAAAGCTCATCAGCGTGGTCGTGAAGCGATTCACAGATGTCTGCC
TGTTCATCCGCGTCCAGCTCGTTGAGTTTCTCCAGAAGCGTTAATGTCTGGCTTCTGATAAAGCGGGCCA
TGTTAAGGGCGGTTTTTTCCTGTTTGGTCACTGATGCCTCCGTGTAAGGGGGATTTCTGTTCATGGGGGT
AATGATACCGATGAAACGAGAGAGGATGCTCACGATACGGGTTACTGATGATGAACATGCCCGGTTACTG
GAACGTTGTGAGGGTAAACAACTGGCGGTATGGATGCGGCGGGACCAGAGAAAAATCACTCAGGGTCAAT
GCCAGCGCTTCGTTAATACAGATGTAGGTGTTCCACAGGGTAGCCAGCAGCATCCTGCGATGCAGATCCG
GAACATAATGGTGCAGGGCGCTGACTTCCGCGTTTCCAGACTTTACGAAACACGGAAACCGAAGACCATT
CATGTTGTTGCTCAGGTCGCAGACGTTTTGCAGCAGCAGTCGCTTCACGTTCGCTCGCGTATCGGTGATT
CATTCTGCTAACCAGTAAGGCAACCCCGCCAGCCTAGCCGGGTCCTCAACGACAGGAGCACGATCATGCT
AGTCATGCCCCGCGCCCACCGGAAGGAGCTGACTGGGTTGAAGGCTCTCAAGGGCATCGGTCGAGATCCC
GGTGCCTAATGAGTGAGCTAACTTACATTAATTGCGTTGCGCTCACTGCCCGCTTTCCAGTCGGGAAACC
TGTCGTGCCAGCTGCATTAATGAATCGGCCAACGCGCGGGGAGAGGCGGTTTGCGTATTGGGCGCCAGGG
TGGTTTTTCTTTTCACCAGTGAGACGGGCAACAGCTGATTGCCCTTCACCGCCTGGCCCTGAGAGAGTTG
CAGCAAGCGGTCCACGCTGGTTTGCCCCAGCAGGCGAAAATCCTGTTTGATGGTGGTTAACGGCGGGATA
TAACATGAGCTGTCTTCGGTATCGTCGTATCCCACTACCGAGATGTCCGCACCAACGCGCAGCCCGGACT
CGGTAATGGCGCGCATTGCGCCCAGCGCCATCTGATCGTTGGCAACCAGCATCGCAGTGGGAACGATGCC
CTCATTCAGCATTTGCATGGTTTGTTGAAAACCGGACATGGCACTCCAGTCGCCTTCCCGTTCCGCTATC
GGCTGAATTTGATTGCGAGTGAGATATTTATGCCAGCCAGCCAGACGCAGACGCGCCGAGACAGAACTTA
ATGGGCCCGCTAACAGCGCGATTTGCTGGTGACCCAATGCGACCAGATGCTCCACGCCCAGTCGCGTACC
GTCTTCATGGGAGAAAATAATACTGTTGATGGGTGTCTGGTCAGAGACATCAAGAAATAACGCCGGAACA
TTAGTGCAGGCAGCTTCCACAGCAATGGCATCCTGGTCATCCAGCGGATAGTTAATGATCAGCCCACTGA
CGCGTTGCGCGAGAAGATTGTGCACCGCCGCTTTACAGGCTTCGACGCCGCTTCGTTCTACCATCGACAC
CACCACGCTGGCACCCAGTTGATCGGCGCGAGATTTAATCGCCGCGACAATTTGCGACGGCGCGTGCAGG
GCCAGACTGGAGGTGGCAACGCCAATCAGCAACGACTGTTTGCCCGCCAGTTGTTGTGCCACGCGGTTGG
GAATGTAATTCAGCTCCGCCATCGCCGCTTCCACTTTTTCCCGCGTTTTCGCAGAAACGTGGCTGGCCTG
GTTCACCACGCGGGAAACGGTCTGATAAGAGACACCGGCATACTCTGCGACATCGTATAACGTTACTGGT
TTCACATTCACCACCCTGAATTGACTCTCTTCCGGGCGCTATCATGCCATACCGCGAAAGGTTTTGCGCC
ATTCGATGGTGTCCGGGATCTCGACGCTCTCCCTTATGCGACTCCTGCATTAGGAAGCAGCCCAGTAGTA
GGTTGAGGCCGTTGAGCACCGCCGCCGCAAGGAATGGTGCATGCAAGGAGATGGCGCCCAACAGTCCCCC
GGCCACGGGGCCTGCCACCATACCCACGCCGAAACAAGCGCTCATGAGCCCGAAGTGGCGAGCCCGATCT
TCCCCATCGGTGATGTCGGCGATATAGGCGCCAGCAACCGCACCTGTGGCGCCGGTGATGCCGGCCACGA
TGCGTCCGGCGTAGAGGATCGAGATCGATCTCGATCCCGCGAAA
Features (pLannotate 1.2.2; 27 found; start..end, strand, type, name):
      2..20      +  promoter       T7 promoter: promoter for bacteriophage T7 RNA polymerase
     21..45      +  protein_bind   lac operator: The lac repressor binds to the lac operator to inhibit transcription in E. coli. This inhibition can be relieved by adding lactose or isopropyl-β-D-thiogalactopyranoside (IPTG). lac repressor encoded by lacI
     60..82      +  RBS            RBS: efficient ribosome binding site from bacteriophage T7 gene 10 (Olins and Rangwala, 1989)
     99..116     +  CDS            7xHis (fragment): 6xHis affinity tag
    120..1217    +  CDS            MBP: maltose binding protein from E. coli; malE (mutated); This version of the gene does not encode a signal sequence, so MBP will remain in the cytosol.
   1237..1254    +  protein_bind   attB1 (fragment): mutant version of attB; core recombination site for the Gateway® BP reaction BP Clonase™
   1260..1276    +  CDS            TEV site (fragment): tobacco etch virus (TEV) protease recognition and cleavage site
   1281..1787    +  CDS            K-Ras (fragment): human small GTPase proto-oncoprotein
   1795..1812    -  protein_bind   attB2 (fragment): mutant version of attB; core recombination site for the Gateway® BP reaction BP Clonase™
   1912..1929    +  CDS            9xHis (fragment): 9xHis affinity tag
   1976..2091    +  ncRNA          5S rRNA: Accession: RF00001 - 5S ribosomal RNA
   2095..2181    +  terminator     rrnB T1 terminator: Escherichia coli rrnB; transcription terminator T1 from the E. coli rrnB gene
   2273..2300    +  terminator     rrnB T2 terminator: transcription terminator T2 from the E. coli rrnB gene
   2319..2358    +  promoter       AmpR promoter (fragment): bla
   2368..2415    +  terminator     T7 terminator: transcription terminator for bacteriophage T7 RNA polymerase
   2452..2907    +  rep_origin     f1 ori (sequence partly withheld): f1 bacteriophage origin of replication; arrow indicates direction of (+) strand synthesis
   3022..3882    -  CDS            AmpR: β-lactamase; bla; confers resistance to ampicillin, carbenicillin, and related antibiotics
   3883..3975    -  promoter       AmpR promoter: bla
   4056..4644    +  rep_origin     ori: high-copy-number ColE1/pMB1/pBR322/pUC origin of replication
   4830..4969    -  misc_feature   bom: basis of mobility region from pBR322
   5071..5262    -  CDS            rop: Rop protein, which maintains plasmids at low copy number; rop
   5279..5659    +  CDS            YPB1_ECOLX: Protein predicted: Swiss-Prot protein existence level 4. From Escherichia coli.
   5721..5785    -  CDS            TcR (fragment): tetracycline efflux protein; tet; confers resistance to tetracycline
   5800..5821    -  protein_bind   CAP binding site: CAP binding activates transcription in the presence of cAMP. E. coli catabolite activator protein
   5834..6916    -  CDS            lacI: lac repressor; lacI; The lac repressor binds to the lac operator to inhibit transcription in E. coli. This inhibition can be relieved by adding lactose or isopropyl-β-D-thiogalactopyranoside (IPTG).
   6917..6994    -  promoter       lacI promoter: lacI
   7002..7281    -  CDS            TcR (fragment): tetracycline efflux protein; tet; confers resistance to tetracycline
