[The description below was written by a language model from this plasmid's Addgene catalogue record and pLannotate feature annotations shown in this document.]
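Description:
R989-X60-566 is a bacterial expression plasmid built on the Gateway destination vector pDest-566, designed to produce a truncated, oncogenic mutant form of human KRAS4b in E. coli. The sequenced construct is about 7.3 kb. It is maintained through a ColE1/pMB1-type origin and selected with ampicillin via the β-lactamase gene. The catalogue lists it as high copy, although the feature table also annotates the rop gene and the pBR322 bom region, elements typical of pET-style backbones with more moderate copy number. An f1 phage origin and short remnants of a tetracycline resistance gene are also present; the latter are fragments and not functional markers.

Expression is driven by a T7 promoter followed immediately by a lac operator and the T7 gene 10 ribosome binding site, with a plasmid-borne lacI gene supplying repressor, so transcription requires a host providing T7 RNA polymerase and is induced with IPTG. The open reading frame encodes an N-terminal His6 tag, cytosolic maltose binding protein lacking its signal sequence, an attB1 scar from Gateway recombination, a TEV protease site, and KRAS4b residues 1–169 carrying the G12S substitution, ending before attB2. This truncation comprises the G-domain without the C-terminal hypervariable region. Downstream lie rrnB T1/T2 and T7 terminators; a further His-tag annotation after attB2 appears to be backbone sequence outside the described fusion. The His6-MBP partner supports solubility and affinity purification, and TEV cleavage releases the KRAS protein, making the construct suited to producing recombinant mutant KRAS, for example for biochemical or structural studies.
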