Addgene plasmid #244503: R989-X60-566
Purpose: Bacterial protein expression of His6-MBP-tev-Hs.KRAS4b(1-169) G12S
Depositing lab: Dominic Esposito. Depositing organization: Frederick National Laboratory.
Backbone
  Vector backbone: pDest-566
  Backbone size w/o insert (bp): 6800
  Vector type: Bacterial Expression
Growth in bacteria
  Bacterial resistance: Ampicillin, 100 μg/mL
  Growth temperature: 37°C
  Growth strain: DH5alpha
  Copy number: High Copy
Gene/Insert
  Gene/Insert name: His6-MBP-tev-Hs.KRAS4b(1-169) G12S
  Species: H. sapiens (human)
  Entrez Gene: KRAS (a.k.a. 'C-K-RAS, C-K-RAS, CFC2, K-RAS2A, K-RAS2B, K-RAS4A, K-RAS4B, K-Ras, K-Ras 2, KI-RAS, KRAS1, KRAS2, NS, NS3, OES, RALD, RASK2, c-Ki-ras, c-Ki-ras2)
  Tag / fusion protein: His6-MBP (N terminal on insert)
  Cloning method: Gateway Cloning
Terms and licenses: Academic/Nonprofit Terms; Industry Terms: Not Available to Industry
How to cite: R989-X60-566 was a gift from Dominic Esposito (Addgene plasmid # 244503 ; http://n2t.net/addgene:244503 ; RRID:Addgene_244503)
